>Addgene plasmid #42729 | TAL3266 | depositor partial sequence | sequence record 57849 | TAL3266 sequence 2430 bps
TCTAGAGCTAGCACCATGGACTACAAAGACCATGACGGTGATTATAAAGATCATGACATCGATTACAAGG
ATGACGATGACAAGATGGCCCCCAAGAAGAAGAGGAAGGTGGGCATTCACCGCGGGGTACCTATGGTGGA
CTTGAGGACACTCGGTTATTCGCAACAGCAACAGGAGAAAATCAAGCCTAAGGTCAGGAGCACCGTCGCG
CAACACCACGAGGCGCTTGTGGGGCATGGCTTCACTCATGCGCATATTGTCGCGCTTTCACAGCACCCTG
CGGCGCTTGGGACGGTGGCTGTCAAATACCAAGATATGATTGCGGCCCTGCCCGAAGCCACGCACGAGGC
AATTGTAGGGGTCGGTAAACAGTGGTCGGGAGCGCGAGCACTTGAGGCGCTGCTGACTGTGGCGGGTGAG
CTTAGGGGGCCTCCGCTCCAGCTCGACACCGGGCAGCTGCTGAAGATCGCGAAGAGAGGGGGAGTAACAG
CGGTAGAGGCAGTGCACGCCTGGCGCAATGCGCTCACCGGGGCCCCCTTGAACCTGACCCCAGACCAGGT
AGTCGCAATCGCGTCGAACATTGGGGGAAAGCAAGCCCTGGAAACCGTGCAAAGGTTGTTGCCGGTCCTT
TGTCAAGACCACGGCCTTACACCGGAGCAAGTCGTGGCCATTGCAAGCAACATCGGTGGCAAACAGGCTC
TTGAGACGGTTCAGAGACTTCTCCCAGTTCTCTGTCAAGCCCACGGGCTGACTCCCGATCAAGTTGTAGC
GATTGCGTCGAACATTGGAGGGAAACAAGCATTGGAGACTGTCCAACGGCTCCTTCCCGTGTTGTGTCAA
GCCCACGGTTTGACGCCTGCACAAGTGGTCGCCATCGCCTCGAATGGCGGCGGTAAGCAGGCGCTGGAAA
CAGTACAGCGCCTGCTGCCTGTACTGTGCCAGGATCATGGACTGACCCCAGACCAGGTAGTCGCAATCGC
GTCACATGACGGGGGAAAGCAAGCCCTGGAAACCGTGCAAAGGTTGTTGCCGGTCCTTTGTCAAGACCAC
GGCCTTACACCGGAGCAAGTCGTGGCCATTGCAAGCAACATCGGTGGCAAACAGGCTCTTGAGACGGTTC
AGAGACTTCTCCCAGTTCTCTGTCAAGCCCACGGGCTGACTCCCGATCAAGTTGTAGCGATTGCGTCGCA
TGACGGAGGGAAACAAGCATTGGAGACTGTCCAACGGCTCCTTCCCGTGTTGTGTCAAGCCCACGGTTTG
ACGCCTGCACAAGTGGTCGCCATCGCCAACAACAACGGCGGTAAGCAGGCGCTGGAAACAGTACAGCGCC
TGCTGCCTGTACTGTGCCAGGATCATGGACTGACCCCAGACCAGGTAGTCGCAATCGCGTCGAACATTGG
GGGAAAGCAAGCCCTGGAAACCGTGCAAAGGTTGTTGCCGGTCCTTTGTCAAGACCACGGCCTTACACCG
GAGCAAGTCGTGGCCATTGCAAGCAACATCGGTGGCAAACAGGCTCTTGAGACGGTTCAGAGACTTCTCC
CAGTTCTCTGTCAAGCCCACGGGCTGACTCCCGATCAAGTTGTAGCGATTGCGTCGAACATTGGAGGGAA
ACAAGCATTGGAGACTGTCCAACGGCTCCTTCCCGTGTTGTGTCAAGCCCACGGTTTGACGCCTGCACAA
GTGGTCGCCATCGCCTCCAATATTGGCGGTAAGCAGGCGCTGGAAACAGTACAGCGCCTGCTGCCTGTAC
TGTGCCAGGATCATGGACTGACCCCAGACCAGGTAGTCGCAATCGCGTCAAACGGAGGGGGAAAGCAAGC
CCTGGAAACCGTGCAAAGGTTGTTGCCGGTCCTTTGTCAAGACCACGGCCTTACACCGGAGCAAGTCGTG
GCCATTGCATCCCACGACGGTGGCAAACAGGCTCTTGAGACGGTTCAGAGACTTCTCCCAGTTCTCTGTC
AAGCCCACGGGCTGACTCCCGATCAAGTTGTAGCGATTGCGAATAACAATGGAGGGAAACAAGCATTGGA
GACTGTCCAACGGCTCCTTCCCGTGTTGTGTCAAGCCCACGGTTTGACGCCTGCACAAGTGGTCGCCATC
GCCTCCAATATTGGCGGTAAGCAGGCGCTGGAAACAGTACAGCGCCTGCTGCCTGTACTGTGCCAGGATC
ATGGACTGACACCCGAACAGGTGGTCGCCATTGCTTCTAATGGGGGAGGACGGCCAGCCTTGGAGTCCAT
CGTAGCCCAATTGTCCAGGCCCGATCCCGCGTTGGCTGCGTTAACGAATGACCATCTGGTGGCGTTGGCA
TGTCTTGGTGGACGACCCGCGCTCGATGCAGTCAAAAAGGGTCTGCCTCATGCTCCCGCATTGATCAAAA
GAACCAACCGGCGGATTCCCGAGAGAACTTCCCATCGAGTCGCGGGATCC
