>Addgene plasmid #42729 | TAL3266 | addgene partial sequence | sequence record 61043 | JDS-TALEN-F 5'-TAGGGGTCGGTAAACAGTGG-3'
TGTGGCGGGTGAGCTTAGGGGGCCTCCGCTCCAGCTCGACACCGGGCAGCTGCTGAAGATCGCGAAGAGA
GGGGGAGTAACAGCGGTAGAGGCAGTGCACGCCTGGCGCAATGCGCTCACCGGGGCCCCCTTGAACCTGA
CCCCAGACCAGGTAGTCGCAATCGCGTCGAACATTGGGGGAAAGCAAGCCCTGGAAACCGTGCAAAGGTT
GTTGCCGGTCCTTTGTCAAGACCACGGCCTTACACCGGAGCAAGTCGTGGCCATTGCAAGCAACATCGGT
GGCAAACAGGCTCTTGAGACGGTTCAGAGACTTCTCCCAGTTCTCTGTCAAGCCCACGGGCTGACTCCCG
ATCAAGTTGTAGCGATTGCGTCGAACATTGGAGGGAAACAAGCATTGGAGACTGTCCAACGGCTCCTTCC
CGTGTTGTGTCAAGCCCACGGTTTGACGCCTGCACAAGTGGTCGCCATCGCCTCGAATGGCGGCGGTAAG
CAGGCGCTGGAAACAGTACAGCGCCTGCTGCCTGTACTGTGCCAGGATCATGGACTGACCCCAGACCAGG
TAGTCGCAATCGCGTCACATGACGGGGGAAAGCAAGCCCTGGAAACCGTGCAAAGGTTGTTGCCGGTCCT
TTGTCAAGACCACGGCCTTACACCGGAGCAAGTCGTGGCCATTGCAAGCAACATCGGTGGCAAACAGGCT
CTTGAGACGGTTCAGAGACTTCTCCCAGTTCTCTGTCAAGCCCACGGGCTGACTCCCGATCAAGTTGTAG
CGATTGCGTCGCATGACGGAGGGAAACAAGCATTGGAGACTGTCCAACGGCTCCTTCCCGTGTTGTGTCA
AGCCCACGGTTTGACGCCTGCACAAGTGGTCGCCATCGCCAACAACAACGGCGGTAAGCAGGCGCTGGAA
ACAGTACAGCGCCTGCTGCCTGTACTGTGCCAG
