[The description below was written by a language model from this plasmid's Addgene catalogue record.]
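Description:
TAL3266 is a TALEN expression plasmid encoding the "left" half of a nuclease pair designed against the zebrafish fscn2a gene (fascin 2a; Danio rerio). It is built on the JDS78 backbone, a roughly 6.4 kb TALEN framework vector classed as mammalian expression with a T7 promoter. It is maintained in E. coli as a high-copy plasmid under ampicillin selection. The record gives no feature table, so the bacterial origin and other backbone elements are not itemised.

The insert is an approximately 1.6 kb array of engineered TAL effector repeats, assembled to recognise a specific 18-nucleotide site in the target locus. It was cloned by restriction enzyme methods into sites that were destroyed in the process. The backbone supplies the flanking coding sequence, so the repeat array is expressed in frame with an N-terminal 3X FLAG tag for detection and a C-terminal wild-type FokI nuclease domain. Transcription in cultured cells is driven by the CMV promoter. The T7 designation indicates the construct can also serve as a template for in vitro transcription, the usual way to make TALEN mRNA for injection into zebrafish embryos. The BGH reverse sequencing primer suggests a BGH polyadenylation region downstream.

Because FokI cleaves only as a dimer, this plasmid is meant to be used with a matching "right" TALEN that binds the opposite strand across a short spacer. The paired nucleases then make a double-strand break whose error-prone repair produces indel mutations. The associated work describes targeted gene disruption in somatic zebrafish cells, and the insert name points to a community-oriented set of zebrafish TALENs.
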