Addgene plasmid #42729: TAL3266
Depositing lab: Keith Joung. Depositing organization: Massachusetts General Hospital. Publication: Targeted gene disruption in somatic zebrafish cells using engineered TALENs. Sander JD, Cade L, Khayter C, Reyon D, Peterson RT, Joung JK, Yeh JR. Nat Biotechnol. 2011 Aug 5;29(8):697-8. doi: 10.1038/nbt.1934. PubMed 21822241.
Backbone
  Vector backbone: JDS78
  Backbone manufacturer: Addgene plasmid #32290
  Backbone size w/o insert (bp): 6447
  Vector type: Mammalian Expression ; T7
Growth in bacteria
  Bacterial resistance: Ampicillin, 100 μg/mL
  Growth temperature: 37°C
  Growth strain: XL1 Blue
  Copy number: High Copy
Gene/Insert
  Gene/Insert name: ZebrafishCommunity-fscn 2a-left (alt name: fscn 2a)
  Species: D. rerio (zebrafish)
  Insert size (bp): 1640
  Entrez Gene: LOC798075
  Promoter: CMV
  Tag / fusion protein: 3X Flag (N terminal on backbone); WT FOKI (C terminal on backbone)
  Cloning method: Restriction Enzyme; 5′ cloning site N/A (destroyed during cloning); 3′ cloning site N/A (destroyed during cloning)
  Sequencing primers: 5′ CMV-F; 3′ BGH-rev
Terms and licenses: Academic/Nonprofit Terms; Industry Terms: Not Available to Industry
Depositor comments: Target binding site: TAAATCACGAAAATCGAT It is strongly recommended that users perform a diagnostic digest to verify this plasmid prior to use. For example, a double digest of the plasmid with BamHI and KpnI should result in two bands at 2.3kb and 5.8kb.
How to cite: TAL3266 was a gift from Keith Joung (Addgene plasmid # 42729 ; http://n2t.net/addgene:42729 ; RRID:Addgene_42729)
